Addgene plasmid #54010: mEmerald-AuroraAKD-C-7
Purpose: Localization: Centrosomes, Excitation: 487, Emission: 509
Depositing lab: Michael Davidson. Depositing organization: Florida State University, Tallahassee.
Backbone
  Vector backbone: mEmerald-C1
  Backbone size w/o insert (bp): 4750
  Vector type: Mammalian Expression
  Selectable markers: Neomycin (select with G418)
Growth in bacteria
  Bacterial resistance: Kanamycin, 50 μg/mL
  Growth temperature: 37°C
  Growth strain: DH5alpha
  Copy number: High Copy
Gene/Insert
  Gene/Insert name: AuroraA (alt name: XM_006723872.1)
  Species: H. sapiens (human)
  Mutation: Kinase Dead - I57V and K162R
  Promoter: CMV
  Tag / fusion protein: mEmerald (N terminal on backbone)
  Cloning method: Unknown
  Sequencing primers: 5′ CMV-F; 3′ SV40pA-R
Terms and licenses: Academic/Nonprofit Terms; Industry Terms
Depositor comments: Kinase Dead Aurora A. Excitation = 487; Emission = 509. Localization data: Centrosomes
How to cite: mEmerald-AuroraAKD-C-7 was a gift from Michael Davidson (Addgene plasmid # 54010 ; http://n2t.net/addgene:54010 ; RRID:Addgene_54010)
