[The description below was written by a language model from this plasmid's Addgene catalogue record.]
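Description:
mEmerald-AuroraAKD-C-7 is a mammalian expression plasmid built on the mEmerald-C1 backbone (about 4.75 kb without the insert), a C1-style fluorescent protein fusion vector in which the gene of interest is placed downstream of the fluorophore. It is maintained in E. coli as a high-copy plasmid under kanamycin selection. It also carries a neomycin resistance marker, so transfected mammalian cells can be selected with G418. No feature table is provided, so the origin of replication and the exact layout of the resistance cassette are not stated. The listed sequencing primers imply a CMV promoter upstream of the fusion and an SV40 polyadenylation signal downstream.

The payload is human Aurora A, a mitotic serine/threonine kinase, fused at its N terminus to mEmerald and expressed from the CMV promoter. mEmerald is a bright green GFP derivative with recorded excitation and emission maxima of 487 and 509 nm. The insert carries two substitutions, I57V and K162R, and is described as kinase dead. The record does not say which change abolishes activity, although a lysine-to-arginine swap in a kinase domain is a classic way to inactivate catalysis. The "7" in the name probably refers to a linker between the fluorophore and the kinase, but this is not stated explicitly, and the cloning method is listed as unknown.

The fusion is reported to localise to centrosomes. The construct therefore serves as a green fluorescent marker for imaging these structures in mammalian cells. It is also suited to examining the localisation or behaviour of Aurora A independently of its catalytic activity, for example alongside a wild-type counterpart.
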