>Addgene plasmid #54010 | mEmerald-AuroraAKD-C-7 | addgene partial sequence | sequence record 89858 | EGFP-C 5'-CATGGTCCTGCTGGAGTTCGTG-3'
AGTCCGGACTCAGATCTCGAGCCATGGACCGATCTAAAGAAAACTGCATTTCAGGACCTGTTAAGGCTAC
AGCTCCAGTTGGAGGTCCAAAACGTGTTCTCGTGACTCAGCAATTTCCTTGTCAGAATCCATTACCTGTA
AATAGTGGCCAGGCTCAGCGGGTCTTGTGTCCTTCAAATTCTTCCCAGCGCGTTCCTTTGCAAGCACAAA
AGCTTGTCTCCAGTCACAAGCCGGTTCAGAATCAGAAGCAGAAGCAATTGCAGGCAACCAGTGTACCTCA
TCCTGTCTCCAGGCCACTGAATAACACCCAAAAGAGCAAGCAGCCCCTGCCATCGGCACCTGAAAATAAT
CCTGAGGAGGAACTGGCATCAAAACAGAAAAATGAAGAATCAAAAAAGAGGCAGTGGGCTTTGGAAGACT
TTGAAATTGGTCGCCCTCTGGGTAAAGGAAAGTTTGGTAATGTTTATTTGGCAAGAGAAAAGCAAAGCAA
GTTTATTCTGGCCTTAAGAGTGTTATTTAAAGCTCAGCTGGAGAAAGCCGGAGTGGAGCATCAGCTCAGA
AGAGAAGTAGAAATACAGTCCCACCTTCGGCATCCTAATATTCTTAGACTGTATGGTTATTTCCATGATG
CTACCAGAGTCTACCTAATTCTGGAATATGCACCACTTGGAACAGTTTATAGAGAACTTCAGAAACTTTC
AAAGTTTGATGAGCAGAGAACTGCTACTTATATAACAGAATTGGCAAATGCCCTGTCTTACTGTCATTCG
AAGAGAGTTATTCATAGAGACATTAAGCCAGAGAACTTACTTCTTGGATCAGCTGGAGAGCTTAAAATTG
CAGATTTTGGGTGGTCAGTACATGCTCCATCTTCCAGGAGGACCACTCTCTGTGGCACCCTGGACTACCT
GCC
